Addgene plasmid #138910: pPD300 ZF43x15-Compact_EYFP
Purpose: EYFP reporter vector for the ZF43x15-Compact promoter
Depositing lab: Joshua Leonard. Depositing organization: Northwestern University.
Backbone
  Vector backbone: pPD152 Reporter Template v2
  Vector type: Mammalian Expression, Synthetic Biology
Growth in bacteria
  Bacterial resistance: Ampicillin, 100 μg/mL
  Growth temperature: 37°C
  Growth strain: DH5alpha
  Copy number: High Copy
Gene/Insert
  Gene/Insert name: ZF43x15-Compact
  Species: Synthetic
  Promoter: ZF43x15-Compact
  Cloning method: Restriction Enzyme; 5′ cloning site BglII (not destroyed); 3′ cloning site NheI (not destroyed)
  Sequencing primers: 5′ CGACACGGAAATGTTGAATAC; 3′ TAGAAGGCACAGTCGAGG
Terms and licenses: Academic/Nonprofit Terms; Industry Terms: Not Available to Industry
Depositor comments: Leonard Lab plasmid reference number: L1558
How to cite: pPD300 ZF43x15-Compact_EYFP was a gift from Joshua Leonard (Addgene plasmid # 138910 ; http://n2t.net/addgene:138910 ; RRID:Addgene_138910)
