[The description below was written by a language model from this plasmid's Addgene catalogue record and pLannotate feature annotations shown in this document.]
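Description:
pPD300 ZF43x15-Compact_EYFP is a 4,444 nt mammalian expression reporter plasmid for synthetic biology, built on the pPD152 Reporter Template v2 backbone. It is propagated in E. coli as a high-copy plasmid through a ColE1/pUC-type origin and selected with ampicillin via a β-lactamase (AmpR) gene under its own bla promoter. An f1 bacteriophage origin is also present. The backbone carries leftovers of earlier vector architecture: an SV40 early promoter followed by only a short fragment of the ble bleomycin-binding protein gene and an SV40 poly(A) signal, plus lac promoter/operator, CAP site and a lacI fragment. Because the ble coding sequence is annotated only as a fragment, the record does not support a functional mammalian selection marker.

The payload is a synthetic inducible promoter, ZF43x15-Compact, cloned between BglII and NheI sites (both retained) upstream of EYFP, the yellow Aequorea victoria-derived fluorescent protein, with transcription terminated by the bovine growth hormone poly(A) signal. The feature table annotates only a fragment of a minimal TATA-box promoter just upstream of EYFP. The region before it is unannotated, which is presumably where the synthetic upstream element lies. The name suggests an array of fifteen binding sites for a zinc finger domain designated ZF43 in a compact spacing, although the record does not spell this out. A minimal promoter has low basal activity, so EYFP output should depend on a transcription factor recruited to the upstream element. As the stated purpose indicates, the plasmid serves as a fluorescent readout of ZF43x15-Compact promoter activity in mammalian cells. The record does not name the activator or the host cell type.
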