Features (pLannotate 1.2.2; 16 found; start..end, strand, type, name):
    267..283     +  promoter       minP (fragment): minimal TATA-box promoter with low basal activity
    325..1041    +  CDS            EYFP: EYFP is a basic (constitutively fluorescent) green/yellow fluorescent protein published in 1996, derived from Aequorea victoria. It is reported to be a very rapidly-maturing weak dimer with high acid sensitivity.
   1095..1206    +  polyA_signal   bGH poly(A) signal: bovine growth hormone polyadenylation signal
   1323..1344    +  promoter       SV40 promoter (fragment): SV40 enhancer and early promoter
   1365..1793    +  rep_origin     f1 ori (sequence partly withheld): f1 bacteriophage origin of replication; arrow indicates direction of (+) strand synthesis
   1798..1820    +  promoter       SV40 promoter (fragment): SV40 enhancer and early promoter
   1821..2012    +  promoter       SV40 promoter: SV40 early promoter
   2039..2137    +  CDS            ble (fragment): BLE_KLEPN - Experimental evidence at protein level: Swiss-Prot protein existence level 1. Binding protein with a strong affinity to the bleomycin family of antibiotics. Binds to CL990; an antimitotic-antibiotic compound. From Klebsiella pneumoniae.
   2132..2253    +  polyA_signal   SV40 poly(A) signal: SV40 polyadenylation signal
   2326..2342    -  protein_bind   lac operator: The lac repressor binds to the lac operator to inhibit transcription in E. coli. This inhibition can be relieved by adding lactose or isopropyl-β-D-thiogalactopyranoside (IPTG). lac repressor encoded by lacI
   2350..2380    -  promoter       lac promoter: promoter for the E. coli lac operon
   2395..2416    -  protein_bind   CAP binding site: CAP binding activates transcription in the presence of cAMP. E. coli catabolite activator protein
   2429..2521    -  CDS            lacI (fragment): lac repressor; lacI; The lac repressor binds to the lac operator to inhibit transcription in E. coli. This inhibition can be relieved by adding lactose or isopropyl-β-D-thiogalactopyranoside (IPTG).
   2704..3292    -  rep_origin     ori: high-copy-number ColE1/pMB1/pBR322/pUC origin of replication
   3463..4323    -  CDS            AmpR: β-lactamase; bla; confers resistance to ampicillin, carbenicillin, and related antibiotics
   4324..4428    -  promoter       AmpR promoter: bla
>Addgene plasmid #138910 | pPD300 ZF43x15-Compact_EYFP | addgene full sequence | sequence record 324228 | Addgene NGS Result
GTGCCACCTGACGTCGACGGATCGGGAGATCTGAATTAGAGTGAGGACGATCGGAGTGAGGATAATTAGA
GTGAGGACGATCGGAGTGAGGAAAATTAGAGTGAGGACGATCGGAGTGAGGATAATTAGAGTGAGGACGA
TCGGAGTGAGGAAAATTAGAGTGAGGACGATCGGAGTGAGGATAATTAGAGTGAGGACGATCGGAGTGAG
GAAAATTAGAGTGAGGACGATCGGAGTGAGGATAATTAGAGTGAGGACGATCCCTCTAGAGGGTATATAA
TGGGGGCCACTAGTCTACTACCAGAGCTCATCGCTAGCGCCACCATGGTGAGCAAGGGCGAGGAGCTGTT
CACCGGGGTGGTGCCCATCCTGGTCGAGCTGGACGGCGACGTAAACGGCCACAAGTTCAGCGTGTCCGGC
GAGGGCGAGGGCGATGCCACCTACGGCAAGCTGACCCTGAAGTTCATCTGCACCACCGGCAAGCTGCCCG
TGCCCTGGCCCACCCTCGTGACCACCTTCGGCTACGGCCTGCAGTGCTTCGCCCGCTACCCCGACCACAT
GAAGCAGCACGACTTCTTCAAGTCCGCCATGCCCGAAGGCTACGTCCAGGAGCGCACCATCTTCTTCAAG
GACGACGGCAACTACAAGACCCGCGCCGAGGTGAAGTTCGAGGGCGACACCCTGGTGAACCGCATCGAGC
TGAAGGGCATCGACTTCAAGGAGGACGGCAACATCCTGGGGCACAAGCTGGAGTACAACTACAACAGCCA
CAACGTCTATATCATGGCCGACAAGCAGAAGAACGGCATCAAGGTGAACTTCAAGATCCGCCACAACATC
GAGGACGGCAGCGTGCAGCTCGCCGACCACTACCAGCAGAACACCCCCATCGGCGACGGCCCCGTGCTGC
TGCCCGACAACCACTACCTGAGCTACCAGTCCGCCCTGAGCAAAGACCCCAACGAGAAGCGCGATCACAT
GGTCCTGCTGGAGTTCGTGACCGCCGCCGGGATCACTCTCGGCATGGACGAGCTGTACAAGTAGGCGGCC
GCTCGAGTCTAGAGGGCCCGTTTAAACCCGCTGATCAGCCTCGACTGTGCCTTCTAGTTGCCAGCCATCT
GTTGTTTGCCCCTCCCCCGTGCCTTCCTTGACCCTGGAAGGTGCCACTCCCACTGTCCTTTCCTAATAAA
ATGAGGAAATTGCATCGCATTGTCTGAGTAGGTGTCATTCTATTCTGGGGGGTGGGGTGGGGCAGGACAG
CAAGGGGGAGGATTGGGAAGTCAATAGCAGGCATGCTGGGGATGCGGTGGGCTCTATGGCTTCTGAGGCG
GAAAGAACCAGCTGGGGCTCTAGGGGGTATCCCC
[124 nt withheld, positions 1365-1488]
C
[91 nt withheld, positions 1490-1580]
A
[49 nt withheld, positions 1582-1630]
CCTTTGACGTTGGAGTCCACGTTCTTT
[37 nt withheld, positions 1658-1694]
ACCCTATCTCGGTCTATTCTTTTGATTTATAAGGGATTTTGCCGATTTCGGCCTATTGGTTAAAAAATGA
GCTGATTTAACAAAAATTTAACGCGAATTAATTCTGTGGAATGTGTGTCAGTTAGGCTCAATTAGTCAGC
AACCATAGTCCCGCCCCTAACTCCGCCCATCCCGCCCCTAACTCCGCCCAGTTCCGCCCATTCTCCGCCC
CATGGCTGACTAATTTTTTTTATTTATGCAGAGGCCGAGGCCGCCTCTGCCTCTGAGCTATTCCAGAAGT
AGTGAGGAGGCTTTTTTGGAGGCCTAGGCTTTTGCAAAAAGCTCCCGGGAGCTTGTATATCCATTTTCGG
AGGTTGGGCTTCGGAATCGTTTTCCGGGACGCCGGCTGGATGATCCTCCAGCGCGGGGATCTCATGCTGG
AGTTCTTCGCCCACCCCAACTTGTTTATTGCAGCTTATAATGGTTACAAATAAAGCAATAGCATCACAAA
TTTCACAAATAAAGCATTTTTTTCACTGCATTCTAGTTGTGGTTTGTCCAAACTCATCAATGTATCTTAT
CATGTCTGTATACCGTCGACCTCTAGCTAGAGCTTGGCGTAATCATGGTCATAGCTGTTTCCTGTGTGAA
ATTGTTATCCGCTCACAATTCCACACAACATACGAGCCGGAAGCATAAAGTGTAAAGCCTGGGGTGCCTA
ATGAGTGAGCTAACTCACATTAATTGCGTTGCGCTCACTGCCCGCTTTCCAGTCGGGAAACCTGTCGTGC
CAGCTGCATTAATGAATCGGCCAACGCGCGGGGAGAGGCGGTTTGCGTATTGGGCGCTCTTCCGCTTCCT
CGCTCACTGACTCGCTGCGCTCGGTCGTTCGGCTGCGGCGAGCGGTATCAGCTCACTCAAAGGCGGTAAT
ACGGTTATCCACAGAATCAGGGGATAACGCAGGAAAGAACATGTGAGCAAAAGGCCAGCAAAAGGCCAGG
AACCGTAAAAAGGCCGCGTTGCTGGCGTTTTTCCATAGGCTCCGCCCCCCTGACGAGCATCACAAAAATC
GACGCTCAAGTCAGAGGTGGCGAAACCCGACAGGACTATAAAGATACCAGGCGTTTCCCCCTGGAAGCTC
CCTCGTGCGCTCTCCTGTTCCGACCCTGCCGCTTACCGGATACCTGTCCGCCTTTCTCCCTTCGGGAAGC
GTGGCGCTTTCTCATAGCTCACGCTGTAGGTATCTCAGTTCGGTGTAGGTCGTTCGCTCCAAGCTGGGCT
GTGTGCACGAACCCCCCGTTCAGCCCGACCGCTGCGCCTTATCCGGTAACTATCGTCTTGAGTCCAACCC
GGTAAGACACGACTTATCGCCACTGGCAGCAGCCACTGGTAACAGGATTAGCAGAGCGAGGTATGTAGGC
GGTGCTACAGAGTTCTTGAAGTGGTGGCCTAACTACGGCTACACTAGAAGAACAGTATTTGGTATCTGCG
CTCTGCTGAAGCCAGTTACCTTCGGAAAAAGAGTTGGTAGCTCTTGATCCGGCAAACAAACCACCGCTGG
TAGCGGTGGTTTTTTTGTTTGCAAGCAGCAGATTACGCGCAGAAAAAAAGGATCTCAAGAAGATCCTTTG
ATCTTTTCTACGGGGTCTGACGCTCAGTGGAACGAAAACTCACGTTAAGGGATTTTGGTCATGAGATTAT
CAAAAAGGATCTTCACCTAGATCCTTTTAAATTAAAAATGAAGTTTTAAATCAATCTAAAGTATATATGA
GTAAACTTGGTCTGACAGTTACCAATGCTTAATCAGTGAGGCACCTATCTCAGCGATCTGTCTATTTCGT
TCATCCATAGTTGCCTGACTCCCCGTCGTGTAGATAACTACGATACGGGAGGGCTTACCATCTGGCCCCA
GTGCTGCAATGATACCGCGAGATCCACGCTCACCGGCTCCAGATTTATCAGCAATAAACCAGCCAGCCGG
AAGGGCCGAGCGCAGAAGTGGTCCTGCAACTTTATCCGCCTCCATCCAGTCTATTAATTGTTGCCGGGAA
GCTAGAGTAAGTAGTTCGCCAGTTAATAGTTTGCGCAACGTTGTTGCCATTGCTACAGGCATCGTGGTGT
CACGCTCGTCGTTTGGTATGGCTTCATTCAGCTCCGGTTCCCAACGATCAAGGCGAGTTACATGATCCCC
CATGTTGTGCAAAAAAGCGGTTAGCTCCTTCGGTCCTCCGATCGTTGTCAGAAGTAAGTTGGCCGCAGTG
TTATCACTCATGGTTATGGCAGCACTGCATAATTCTCTTACTGTCATGCCATCCGTAAGATGCTTTTCTG
TGACTGGTGAGTACTCAACCAAGTCATTCTGAGAATAGTGTATGCGGCGACCGAGTTGCTCTTGCCCGGC
GTCAATACGGGATAATACCGCGCCACATAGCAGAACTTTAAAAGTGCTCATCATTGGAAAACGTTCTTCG
GGGCGAAAACTCTCAAGGATCTTACCGCTGTTGAGATCCAGTTCGATGTAACCCACTCGTGCACCCAACT
GATCTTCAGCATCTTTTACTTTCACCAGCGTTTCTGGGTGAGCAAAAACAGGAAGGCAAAATGCCGCAAA
AAAGGGAATAAGGGCGACACGGAAATGTTGAATACTCATACTCTTCCTTTTTCAATATTATTGAAGCATT
TATCAGGGTTATTGTCTCATGAGCGGATACATATTTGAATGTATTTAGAAAAATAAACAAATAGGGGTTC
CGCGCACATTTCCCCGAAAA
