>Addgene plasmid #138910 | pPD300 ZF43x15-Compact_EYFP | depositor partial sequence | sequence record 268487 | ZF43x15-Compact
AGATCTGAATTAGAGTGAGGACGATCGGAGTGAGGATAATTAGAGTGAGGACGATCGGAGTGAGGAAAAT
TAGAGTGAGGACGATCGGAGTGAGGATAATTAGAGTGAGGACGATCGGAGTGAGGAAAATTAGAGTGAGG
ACGATCGGAGTGAGGATAATTAGAGTGAGGACGATCGGAGTGAGGAAAATTAGAGTGAGGACGATCGGAG
TGAGGATAATTAGAGTGAGGACGATCCCTCTAGAGGGTATATAATGGGGGCCACTAGTCTACTACCAGAG
CTCATCGCTAGC
